>Addgene plasmid #204862 | pRK5 BMPS K319E-6xHis | addgene full sequence | sequence record 444265 | Addgene NGS Result
TTCGAGCTCGCCCGACATTGATTATTGACTAGTTATTAATAGTAATCAATTACGGGGTCATTAGTTCATA
GCCCATATATGGAGTTCCGCGTTACATAACTTACGGTAAATGGCCCGCCTGGCTGACCGCCCAACGACCC
CCGCCCATTGACGTCAATAATGACGTATGTTCCCATAGTAACGCCAATAGGGACTTTCCATTGACGTCAA
TGGGTGGAGTATTTACGGTAAACTGCCCACTTGGCAGTACATCAAGTGTATCATATGCCAAGTACGCCCC
CTATTGACGTCAATGACGGTAAATGGCCCGCCTGGCATTATGCCCAGTACATGACCTTATGGGACTTTCC
TACTTGGCAGTACATCTACGTATTAGTCATCGCTATTACCATGGTGATGCGGTTTTGGCAGTACATCAAT
GGGCGTGGATAGCGGTTTGACTCACGGGGATTTCCAAGTCTCCACCCCATTGACGTCAATGGGAGTTTGT
TTTGGCACCAAAATCAACGGGACTTTCCAAAATGTCGTAACAACTCCGCCCCATTGACGCAAATGGGCGG
TAGGCGTGTACGGTGGGAGGTCTATATAAGCAGAGCTCGTTTAGTGAACCGTCAGATCGCCTGGAGACGC
CATCCACGCTGTTTTGACCTCCATAGAAGACACCGGGACCGATCCAGCCTCCGCGGCCGGGAACGGTGCA
TTGGAACGCGGATTCCCCGTGCCAAGAGTGACGTAAGTACCGCCTATAGAGTCTATAGGCCCACCCCCTT
GGCTTCGTTAGAACGCGGCTACAATTAATACATAACCTTATGTATCATACACATACGATTTAGGTGACAC
TATAGAATAACATCCACTTTGCCTTTCTCTCCACAGGTGTCCACTCCCAGGTCCAACTGCACCTCGGTTC
TATCGATTGAATTCACCATGGCCCAGGAAGTGGATACCGCTCAGGGCGCCGAAATGCGCAGGGGGGCAGG
GGCTGCTAGGGGTAGGGCTTCTTGGTGTTGGGCGCTCGCACTGTTGTGGTTAGCTGTGGTCCCCGGCTGG
AGCAGAGTCTCTGGAATTCCATCCCGAAGGCATTGGCCAGTGCCCTATAAGCGGTTTGATTTTAGGCCAA
AGCCGGACCCCTATTGTCAGGCGAAGTATACTTTTTGTCCTACGGGCAGTCCAATCCCTGTGATGGAGGG
GGATGATGACATCGAAGTGTTTAGGCTGCAAGCTCCTGTCTGGGAGTTTAAATATGGCGATCTTTTGGGG
CACCTGAAGATTATGCATGACGCCATCGGATTTCGCTCTACTCTGACGGGGAAGAATTACACTATGGAGT
GGTACGAACTCTTTCAGCTCGGGAATTGTACATTTCCTCACTTAAGACCTGAGATGGATGCACCTTTTTG
GTGCAACCAGGGGGCTGCTTGCTTTTTCGAGGGAATTGATGATGTGCACTGGAAGGAGAACGGCACGTTG
GTGCAGGTTGCTACCATTTCTGGTAACATGTTTAACCAAATGGCCAAATGGGTAAAGCAAGACAACGAAA
CTGGCATCTATTACGAAACTTGGAACGTGAAAGCATCTCCTGAGAAAGGCGCGGAAACTTGGTTTGACTC
CTACGATTGTTCAAAGTTTGTGCTGAGAACCTTCAACAAGTTAGCAGAATTCGGGGCAGAGTTTAAGAAC
ATTGAGACAAATTACACTCGTATTTTCTTGTATTCCGGGGAGCCAACATATCTTGGAAACGAGACATCAG
TGTTTGGCCCAACTGGCAATAAGACACTGGGGTTGGCAATAAAAAGGTTCTATTATCCATTTAAGCCACA
CTTACCGACAAAGGAGTTCTTGCTCAGCCTCTTGCAAATATTCGACGCAGTAATCGTGCATGAGCAATTC
TATCTCTTTTATAACTTTGAGTACTGGTTCCTCCCAATGAAGTTTCCATTCATCAAGATAACCTACGAGG
AAATACCCTTGCCTATTCGAAATAAGACACTTAGCGGACTTGGAGGCGGCGGCAGTCATCACCACCATCA
CCATTAGGTGGCCGCTAAGTAAGTAAGGATCCCCAGCTTGGCCGCCATGGCCCAACTTGTTTATTGCAGC
TTATAATGGTTACAAATAAAGCAATAGCATCACAAATTTCACAAATAAAGCATTTTTTTCACTGCATTCT
AGTTGTGGTTTGTCCAAACTCATCAATGTATCTTATCATGTCTGGATCGGGAATTAATTCGGCGCAGCAC
CATGGCCTGAAATAACCTCTGAAAGAGGAACTTGGTTAGGTACCTTCTGAGGCGGAAAGAACCAGCTGTG
GAATGTGTGTCAGTTAGGGTGTGGAAAGTCCCCAGGCTCCCCAGCAGGCAGAAGTATGCAAAGCATGCAT
CTCAATTAGTCAGCAACCAGGTGTGGAAAGTCCCCAGGCTCCCCAGCAGGCAGAAGTATGCAAAGCATGC
ATCTCAATTAGTCAGCAACCATAGTCCCGCCCCTAACTCCGCCCATCCCGCCCCTAACTCCGCCCAGTTC
CGCCCATTCTCCGCCCCATGGCTGACTAATTTTTTTTATTTATGCAGAGGCCGAGGCCGCCTCGGCCTCT
GAGCTATTCCAGAAGTAGTGAGGAGGCTTTTTTGGAGGCCTAGGCTTTTGCAAAAAGCTGTTAACAGCTT
GGCACTGGCCGTCGTTTTACAACGTCGTGACTGGGAAAACCCTGGCGTTACCCAACTTAATCGCCTTGCA
GCACATCCCCCTTTCGCCAGCTGGCGTAATAGCGAAGAGGCCCGCACCGATCGCCCTTCCCAACAGTTGC
GCAGCCTGAATGGCGAATGGCGCCTGATGCGGTATTTTCTCCTTACGCATCTGTGCGGTATTTCACACCG
CATA
[142 nt withheld, positions 2875-3016]
C
[141 nt withheld, positions 3018-3158]
CCTTTGACGTTGGAGTCCACGTTCTTT
[37 nt withheld, positions 3186-3222]
ACCCTATCTCGGGCTATTCTTTTGATTTATAAGGGATTTTGCCGATTTCGGCCTATTGGTTAAAAAATGA
GCTGATTTAACAAAAATTTAACGCGAATTTTAACAAAATATTAACGTTTACAATTTTATGGTGCACTCTC
AGTACAATCTGCTCTGATGCCGCATAGTTAAGCCAGCCCCGACACCCGCCAACACCCGCTGACGCGCCCT
GACGGGCTTGTCTGCTCCCGGCATCCGCTTACAGACAAGCTGTGACCGTCTCCGGGAGCTGCATGTGTCA
GAGGTTTTCACCGTCATCACCGAAACGCGCGAGACGAAAGGGCCTCGTGATACGCCTATTTTTATAGGTT
AATGTCATGATAATAATGGTTTCTTAGACGTCAGGTGGCACTTTTCGGGGAAATGTGCGCGGAACCCCTA
TTTGTTTATTTTTCTAAATACATTCAAATATGTATCCGCTCATGAGACAATAACCCTGATAAATGCTTCA
ATAATATTGAAAAAGGAAGAGTATGAGTATTCAACATTTCCGTGTCGCCCTTATTCCCTTTTTTGCGGCA
TTTTGCCTTCCTGTTTTTGCTCACCCAGAAACGCTGGTGAAAGTAAAAGATGCTGAAGATCAGTTGGGTG
CACGAGTGGGTTACATCGAACTGGATCTCAACAGCGGTAAGATCCTTGAGAGTTTTCGCCCCGAAGAACG
TTTTCCAATGATGAGCACTTTTAAAGTTCTGCTATGTGGCGCGGTATTATCCCGTATTGACGCCGGGCAA
GAGCAACTCGGTCGCCGCATACACTATTCTCAGAATGACTTGGTTGAGTACTCACCAGTCACAGAAAAGC
ATCTTACGGATGGCATGACAGTAAGAGAATTATGCAGTGCTGCCATAACCATGAGTGATAACACTGCGGC
CAACTTACTTCTGACAACGATCGGAGGACCGAAGGAGCTAACCGCTTTTTTGCACAACATGGGGGATCAT
GTAACTCGCCTTGATCGTTGGGAACCGGAGCTGAATGAAGCCATACCAAACGACGAGCGTGACACCACGA
TGCCTGTAGCAATGGCAACAACGTTGCGCAAACTATTAACTGGCGAACTACTTACTCTAGCTTCCCGGCA
ACAATTAATAGACTGGATGGAGGCGGATAAAGTTGCAGGACCACTTCTGCGCTCGGCCCTTCCGGCTGGC
TGGTTTATTGCTGATAAATCTGGAGCCGGTGAGCGTGGGTCTCGCGGTATCATTGCAGCACTGGGGCCAG
ATGGTAAGCCCTCCCGTATCGTAGTTATCTACACGACGGGGAGTCAGGCAACTATGGATGAACGAAATAG
ACAGATCGCTGAGATAGGTGCCTCACTGATTAAGCATTGGTAACTGTCAGACCAAGTTTACTCATATATA
CTTTAGATTGATTTAAAACTTCATTTTTAATTTAAAAGGATCTAGGTGAAGATCCTTTTTGATAATCTCA
TGACCAAAATCCCTTAACGTGAGTTTTCGTTCCACTGAGCGTCAGACCCCGTAGAAAAGATCAAAGGATC
TTCTTGAGATCCTTTTTTTCTGCGCGTAATCTGCTGCTTGCAAACAAAAAAACCACCGCTACCAGCGGTG
GTTTGTTTGCCGGATCAAGAGCTACCAACTCTTTTTCCGAAGGTAACTGGCTTCAGCAGAGCGCAGATAC
CAAATACTGTTCTTCTAGTGTAGCCGTAGTTAGGCCACCACTTCAAGAACTCTGTAGCACCGCCTACATA
CCTCGCTCTGCTAATCCTGTTACCAGTGGCTGCTGCCAGTGGCGATAAGTCGTGTCTTACCGGGTTGGAC
TCAAGACGATAGTTACCGGATAAGGCGCAGCGGTCGGGCTGAACGGGGGGTTCGTGCACACAGCCCAGCT
TGGAGCGAACGACCTACACCGAACTGAGATACCTACAGCGTGAGCTATGAGAAAGCGCCACGCTTCCCGA
AGGGAGAAAGGCGGACAGGTATCCGGTAAGCGGCAGGGTCGGAACAGGAGAGCGCACGAGGGAGCTTCCA
GGGGGAAACGCCTGGTATCTTTATAGTCCTGTCGGGTTTCGCCACCTCTGACTTGAGCGTCGATTTTTGT
GATGCTCGTCAGGGGGGCGGAGCCTATGGAAAAACGCCAGCAACGCGGCCTTTTTACGGTTCCTGGCCTT
TTGCTGGCCTTTTGCTCACATGTTCTTTCCTGCGTTATCCCCTGATTCTGTGGATAACCGTATTACCGCC
TTTGAGTGAGCTGATACCGCTCGCCGCAGCCGAACGACCGAGCGCAGCGAGTCAGTGAGCGAGGAAGCGG
AAGAGCGCCCAATACGCAAACCGCCTCTCCCCGCGCGTTGGCCGATTCATTAATGCAGCTGGCACGACAG
GTTTCCCGACTGGAAAGCGGGCAGTGAGCGCAACGCAATTAATGTGAGTTAGCTCACTCATTAGGCACCC
CAGGCTTTACACTTTATGCTTCCGGCTCGTATGTTGTGTGGAATTGTGAGCGGATAACAATTTCACACAG
GAAACAGCTATGACATGATTACGAATTAA
Features (pLannotate 1.2.2; 20 found; start..end, strand, type, name):
     14..393     +  enhancer       CMV enhancer: human cytomegalovirus immediate early enhancer
    394..597     +  promoter       CMV promoter: human cytomegalovirus (CMV) immediate early promoter
    733..776     +  intron         CMV intron (fragment): modified intron A from human cytomegalovirus
    828..846     +  promoter       SP6 promoter: promoter for bacteriophage SP6 RNA polymerase
    850..887     +  CDS            IgH signal sequence (fragment): signal sequence from the mouse immunoglobulin heavy chain variable region
    928..2001    +  CDS            CLN5: CLN5_HUMAN - Experimental evidence at protein level: Swiss-Prot protein existence level 1. Plays a role in influencing the retrograde trafficking of lysosomal sorting receptors SORT1 and IGF2R from the endosomes to the trans-Golgi network by controlling the recruitment of retromer complex to the endosomal membrane. Regulates the localization and activation of RAB7A which is required to recruit the retromer complex to the endosomal membrane (PubMed:22431521). From Homo sapiens (Human).
   2084..2218    +  polyA_signal   SV40 poly(A) signal: SV40 polyadenylation signal
   2287..2644    +  promoter       SV40 promoter: SV40 enhancer and early promoter
   2663..2817    +  CDS            lacZα (fragment): LacZα fragment of β-galactosidase; lacZ fragment
   2823..2874    -  misc_feature   bom (fragment): basis of mobility region from pBR322
   2893..3273    +  rep_origin     M13 ori (sequence partly withheld): M13 bacteriophage origin of replication; arrow indicates direction of (+) strand synthesis
   3349..3398    -  misc_feature   bom (fragment): basis of mobility region from pBR322
   3500..3535    -  CDS            rop (fragment): Rop protein, which maintains plasmids at low copy number; rop
   3630..3734    +  promoter       AmpR promoter: bla
   3735..4595    +  CDS            AmpR: β-lactamase; bla; confers resistance to ampicillin, carbenicillin, and related antibiotics
   4766..5354    +  rep_origin     ori: high-copy-number ColE1/pMB1/pBR322/pUC origin of replication
   5537..5629    +  CDS            lacI (fragment): lac repressor; lacI; The lac repressor binds to the lac operator to inhibit transcription in E. coli. This inhibition can be relieved by adding lactose or isopropyl-β-D-thiogalactopyranoside (IPTG).
   5642..5663    +  protein_bind   CAP binding site: CAP binding activates transcription in the presence of cAMP. E. coli catabolite activator protein
   5678..5708    +  promoter       lac promoter: promoter for the E. coli lac operon
   5716..5732    +  protein_bind   lac operator: The lac repressor binds to the lac operator to inhibit transcription in E. coli. This inhibition can be relieved by adding lactose or isopropyl-β-D-thiogalactopyranoside (IPTG). lac repressor encoded by lacI
