[The description below was written by a language model from this plasmid's Addgene catalogue record and pLannotate feature annotations shown in this document.]
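Description:
pRK5 BMPS K319E-6xHis is a mammalian expression plasmid built on the pRK5 backbone for producing a recombinant point mutant of human BMPS, the protein encoded by the CLN5 gene. It is propagated in E. coli as a high-copy plasmid through a ColE1/pUC-type origin and selected with ampicillin via the β-lactamase (AmpR) gene under its own promoter. The backbone also carries an M13 phage origin, which can support single-stranded DNA production, along with assorted remnants of earlier cloning vectors (lacZα, lacI, rop and bom fragments, and a lac promoter/operator region) that have no evident role in the expression cassette. No mammalian selection marker is annotated, which suits the plasmid to transient transfection.

The expression unit is driven by the human cytomegalovirus immediate early enhancer and promoter, followed by a fragment of CMV intron A and an SP6 phage promoter that could be used for in vitro transcription. Downstream, the annotation picks up a fragment of a mouse immunoglobulin heavy chain signal sequence just ahead of the CLN5 coding sequence. This hints at a heterologous leader for entry into the secretory pathway, although the catalogue fields do not mention it. The insert, assembled by Gibson cloning, carries the K319E substitution and a C-terminal 6xHis tag; the tag is recorded in the catalogue but not separately annotated in the feature table. An SV40 polyadenylation signal terminates the transcript, and an SV40 enhancer/early promoter lies beyond it. The stated purpose is mammalian expression of recombinant BMPS K319E, with the His tag allowing metal-affinity purification or detection. The record does not state the functional consequence of the mutation.
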