Addgene plasmid #204862: pRK5 BMPS K319E-6xHis
Purpose: Mammalian expression of recombinant BMPS K319E
Depositing lab: Monther Abu-Remaileh.
Backbone
  Vector backbone: pRK5
  Vector type: Mammalian Expression
Growth in bacteria
  Bacterial resistance: Ampicillin, 100 μg/mL
  Growth temperature: 37°C
  Growth strain: DH5alpha
  Copy number: High Copy
Gene/Insert
  Gene/Insert name: BMPS
  Species: H. sapiens (human)
  Mutation: K319E
  Entrez Gene: CLN5
  Tag / fusion protein: 6xHis (C terminal on insert)
  Cloning method: Gibson Cloning
Terms and licenses: Academic/Nonprofit Terms; Industry Terms: Not Available to Industry
How to cite: pRK5 BMPS K319E-6xHis was a gift from Monther Abu-Remaileh (Addgene plasmid # 204862 ; http://n2t.net/addgene:204862 ; RRID:Addgene_204862)
